Addgene plasmid #60396: pRS424-TUB2 - human TUBB2a Cterminal tail
Purpose: Expression of chimeric yeast beta tubulin (TUB2) - human beta2 tubulin Cterminal tail (TUBB2a) using a GAL promoter
Depositing lab: Ron Vale. Depositing organization: University of California, San Francisco (UCSF). Publication: Regulation of microtubule motors by tubulin isotypes and post-translational modifications. Sirajuddin M, Rice LM, Vale RD. Nat Cell Biol. 2014 Apr;16(4):335-44. doi: 10.1038/ncb2920. Epub 2014 Mar 16. PubMed 24633327.
Backbone
  Vector backbone: pRS424
  Vector type: Yeast Expression
  Selectable markers: TRP marker for yeast
Growth in bacteria
  Bacterial resistance: Ampicillin, 100 μg/mL
  Growth temperature: 37°C
  Growth strain: Top10
  Copy number: High Copy
Gene/Insert
  Gene/Insert name: TUB2 (alt name: Yeast beta Tubulin)
  Species: S. cerevisiae (budding yeast)
  Insert size (bp): 1500
  Mutation: TUB2 amino acids 429 - end, replaced with human TUBB2a sequence
  GenBank ID: YFL037W
  Promoter: GAL
  Cloning method: Restriction Enzyme; 5′ cloning site NdeI (not destroyed); 3′ cloning site AatII (not destroyed)
  Sequencing primers: 5′ aacgtcaaggagaaaaaacc; 3′ gggagggcgtgaatgtaagc
Terms and licenses: Academic/Nonprofit Terms; Industry Terms: Not Available to Industry
How to cite: pRS424-TUB2 - human TUBB2a Cterminal tail was a gift from Ron Vale (Addgene plasmid # 60396 ; http://n2t.net/addgene:60396 ; RRID:Addgene_60396)
