[The description below was written by a language model from this plasmid's Addgene catalogue record.]
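Description:
pRS424-TUB2 - human TUBB2a Cterminal tail is a yeast expression plasmid built on the pRS424 backbone, a member of the pRS series of E. coli–yeast shuttle vectors. pRS424 is generally known as a 2μ-based episomal vector that is maintained at multiple copies in Saccharomyces cerevisiae. Consistent with this, the record lists a TRP marker, which allows selection in tryptophan-auxotrophic yeast strains. In bacteria the plasmid is propagated at high copy number under ampicillin selection. No feature table is provided, so the exact arrangement of origins, terminators and other backbone elements cannot be confirmed from the record.

The payload is an insert of about 1.5 kb encoding a chimeric beta-tubulin. It consists of the budding yeast TUB2 gene in which the region from amino acid 429 to the end of the protein has been replaced with the corresponding C-terminal tail sequence of human beta2 tubulin, TUBB2a. The insert was placed between NdeI and AatII sites, both of which are retained. Expression is driven by a GAL promoter, so it can be induced with galactose; the record does not say which GAL promoter is used. No epitope or purification tag is listed for this construct.

The C-terminal tails are the most divergent part of tubulin isotypes and the main site of tubulin post-translational modification. Grafting a human tail onto the conserved yeast tubulin core gives a way to produce recombinant tubulin with a single defined tail sequence. The associated publication concerns how tubulin isotypes and modifications regulate microtubule motors, which fits the use of this plasmid to generate engineered microtubules for studies of motor behaviour.
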