>Addgene plasmid #60396 | pRS424-TUB2 - human TUBB2a Cterminal tail | addgene partial sequence | sequence record 98611 | M13-F20 5'-TGTAAAACGACGGCCAGT-3'
GGGTACCGGCCGCAAATTAAAGCCTTCGAGCGTCCCAAAACCTTCTCAAGCAAGGTTTTTCAGTATAATG
TTACATGCGTACACGCGTCTGTACAGAAAAAAAAGAAAAATTTGAAATATAAATAACGTTCTTAATACTA
ACATAACTATAAAAAAATAAATAGGGACCTAGACTTCAGGTTGTCTAACTCCTTCCTTTTCGGTTAGAGC
GGATGTGGGGGGAGGGCGTGAATGTAAGCGTGACATAACTAATTACATGACTCGAGGTCGACGGTATCGA
TAAGCTTGATATCGACGTCTTAAGCTTCATCTTCACCTTCTTCTTCTTCGAATTCACCTTGTTCATCAGC
AGTAGCCTCTTGGTATTGTTGGTATTCGCTAACCAGATCATTCATATTAGATTCAGCCTCAGAGAATTCC
AATTCGTCCATACCTTCACTAGTATACCAGTGCAAGAAAGCTTTTCTTTTGAACATAGCGGAAAATTGGT
CACCAACTCTCTTGAATAGCTCTTGAATAGATGTGGAGTTAGCAATGAAAGTAGCAGCCATGTCCAAACC
TTGAGGAGCGACAGAACACACAGCAGTTTGCACATTGTTGGGGATCCATTCCACGAAATAGTCTGAGTTT
TTAGATTGCACTTTATGCATTTCATCTTCCACCTCCTTAACGGAAACTTTACCTCTAAAGAAGGCTGCAA
CGGTAAGGTATCTACCGTTTCTTGGATCGGCAGCAGCCATCATGTTCTTGGCATC
