>Addgene plasmid #60396 | pRS424-TUB2 - human TUBB2a Cterminal tail | addgene partial sequence | sequence record 98614 | M13-Rev 5'-CAGGAAACAGCTATGACC-3'
GCTGGAGCTCTAGTACGGATTAGAAGCCGCCGAGCGGGTGACAGCCCTCCGAAGGAAGACTCTCCTCCGT
GCGTCCTCGTCTTCACCGGTCGCGTTCCTGAAACGCAGATGTGCCTCGCGCCGCACTGCTCCGAACAATA
AAGATTCTACAATACTAGCTTTTATGGTTATGAAGAGGAAAAATTGGCAGTAACCTGGCCCCACAAACCT
TCAAATGAACGAATCAAATTAACAACCATAGGATGATAATGCGATTAGTTTTTTAGCCTTATTTCTGGGG
TAATTAATCAGCGAAGCGATGATTTTTGATCTATTAACAGATATATAAATGCAAAAACTGCATAACCACT
TTAACTAATACTTTCAACATTTTCGGTTTGTATTACTTCTTATTCAAATGTAATAAAAGTATCAACAAAA
AATTGTTAATATACCTCTATACTTTAACGTCAAGGAGAAAAAACCCCGGATTCTAGAACTAGTGGATCCC
CGGGCATATGAGAGAAATCATTCATATCTCGACAGGTCAGTGTGGTAACCAAATTGGTGCTGCATTCTGG
GAAACTATCTGTGGTGAGCACGGTTTGGATTTCAATGGGACATATCACGGCCATGACGATATCCAGAAGG
AGAGACTGAACGTGTACTTCAACGAGGCATCTTCTGGGAAGTGGGTTCCAAGATCTATTAACGTCGATCT
AGAACCTGGGACGATTGACGCAGTACGCAATTCTGCCATCGGGAATTTGTTTAGACCTGA
